>Addgene plasmid #236159 | EW488 CMV-TO-NZF-(GGS)x8[G1W S3D S6T G7L S9L G11M G14N G17D G19V G22W]-FRB(T2098L) | addgene full sequence | sequence record 468430 | Addgene NGS Result
CGGTAAATGGCCCGCCTGGCTGACCGCCCAACGACCCCCGCCCATTGACGTCAATAATGACGTATGTTCC
CATAGTAACGCCAATAGGGACTTTCCATTGACGTCAATGGGTGGAGTATTTACGGTAAACTGCCCACTTG
GCAGTACATCAAGTGTATCATATGCCAAGTACGCCCCCTATTGACGTCAATGACGGTAAATGGCCCGCCT
GGCATTATGCCCAGTACATGACCTTATGGGACTTTCCTACTTGGCAGTACATCTACGTATTAGTCATCGC
TATTACCATGGTGATGCGGTTTTGGCAGTACATCAATGGGCGTGGATAGCGGTTTGACTCACGGGGATTT
CCAAGTCTCCACCCCATTGACGTCAATGGGAGTTTGTTTTGGCACCAAAATCAACGGGACTTTCCAAAAT
GTCGTAACAACTCCGCCCCATTGACGCAAATGGGCGGTAGGCGTGTACGGTGGGAGGTCTATATAAGCAG
AGCTCTCCCTATCAGTGATAGAGATCTCCCTATCAGTGATAGAGATCGTCGACGAGCTCGTTTAGTGAAC
CGTCAGATCGCCTGGAGACGCCATCCACGCTGTTTTGACCTCCATAGAAGACACCGGGACCGATCCAGCC
TCCGGACTCTAGCGTTTAAACTTAAGCTTCGCCACCATGGAGGGCCAGAGCGACGAGAGAGCCCTGCTGG
ACCAGCTGCACACCCTGCTGAGCAACACCGACGCCACCGGCCTGGAGGAGATCGACAGAGCCCTGGGCAT
CCCCGAGCTGGTGAACCAGGGCCAGGCCCTGGAGCCCAAGCAGGACGGAGGCTGGGGATCTATGGCCGAG
GAATTCGTGACCCTGAAGGACGTGGGCATGGACTTCACCCTGGGCGACTGGGAGCAGCTGGGCCTGGAGC
AGGGCGACACCTTCTGGGACACCGCCCTGGACAACTGCCAGGACCTGTTCCTGCTGGACCCCCCCGGCGG
AGGAGACGGCCTTGGTTTGGGACACGAGAAGTTCCCCAGCGACCTGGACCTGGACATGTTCAACGGCAGC
CTGGAGTGCGACATGGAGAGCATCATCAGAAGCGAGCTGATGGACGCCGACGGCCTGGACTTCAACTTCG
ACAGCTGGGGAGATGGCGGAACACTGGGCCTCGGCATGAGCGGCAATTCTGGCGACAGCGTAGGCTCTTG
GGGATCTGAGATGTGGCATGAAGGCCTGGAAGAGGCATCTCGTTTGTACTTTGGGGAAAGGAACGTGAAA
GGCATGTTTGAGGTGCTGGAGCCCTTGCATGCTATGATGGAACGGGGACCCCAGACTCTGAAGGAAACAT
CCTTTAATCAGGCCTATGGTCGAGATTTAATGGAGGCCCAAGAGTGGTGCAGGAAGTACATGAAATCAGG
GAATGTCAAGGACCTCCTCCAAGCCTGGGACCTCTATTATCATGTGTTCCGACGAATCTCAAAGTAGGCC
GCTCGAGGAGGGCCCGAACAAAAACTCATCTCAGAAGAGGATCTGAATAGCGCCGTCGACCATCATCATA
ATCATCATTGAGTTTAAACCCGCTGATCAGCCTCGACTGTGCCTTCTAGTTGCCAGCCATCTGTTGTTTG
CCCCTCCCCCGTGCCTTCCTTGACCCTGGAAGGTGCCACTCCCACTGTCCTTTCCTAATAAAATGAGGAA
ATTGCATCGCATTGTCTGAGTAGGTGTCATTCTATTCTGGGGGGTGGGGTGGGGCAGGACAGCAAGGGGG
AGGATTGGGAAGACAATAGCAGGCATGCTGGGGATGCGGTGGGCTCTATGGAGATCTATCGATGTTCTGG
GGATGCGGTGGGCTCTATGGCTTCTGAGGCGGAAAGAACCAGCTGGGGCTCTAGGGGGTATCCCC
[124 nt withheld, positions 1886-2009]
C
[91 nt withheld, positions 2011-2101]
AGGGTGATGGTTCACGTACCTAGAAGTTCCTATTCCGAAGTTCCTATTCTCTAGAAAGTATAGGAACTTC
CTTGGCCAAAAAGCCTGAACTCACCGCGACGTCTGTCGAGAAGTTTCTGATCGAAAAGTTCGACAGCGTC
TCCGACCTGATGCAGCTCTCGGAGGGCGAAGAATCTCGTGCTTTCAGCTTCGATGTAGGAGGGCGTGGAT
ATGTCCTGCGGGTAAATAGCTGCGCCGATGGTTTCTACAAAGATCGTTATGTTTATCGGCACTTTGCATC
GGCCGCGCTCCCGATTCCGGAAGTGCTTGACATTGGGGAATTCAGCGAGAGCCTGACCTATTGCATCTCC
CGCCGTGCACAGGGTGTCACGTTGCAAGACCTGCCTGAAACCGAACTGCCCGCTGTTCTGCAGCCGGTCG
CGGAGGCCATGGATGCGATCGCTGCGGCCGATCTTAGCCAGACGAGCGGGTTCGGCCCATTCGGACCGCA
AGGAATCGGTCAATACACTACATGGCGTGATTTCATATGCGCGATTGCTGATCCCCATGTGTATCACTGG
CAAACTGTGATGGACGACACCGTCAGTGCGTCCGTCGCGCAGGCTCTCGATGAGCTGATGCTTTGGGCCG
AGGACTGCCCCGAAGTCCGGCACCTCGTGCACGCGGATTTCGGCTCCAACAATGTCCTGACGGACAATGG
CCGCATAACAGCGGTCATTGACTGGAGCGAGGCGATGTTCGGGGATTCCCAATACGAGGTCGCCAACATC
TTCTTCTGGAGGCCGTGGTTGGCTTGTATGGAGCAGCAGACGCGCTACTTCGAGCGGAGGCATCCGGAGC
TTGCAGGATCGCCGCGGCTCCGGGCGTATATGCTCCGCATTGGTCTTGACCAACTCTATCAGAGCTTGGT
TGACGGCAATTTCGATGATGCAGCTTGGGCGCAGGGTCGATGCGACGCAATCGTCCGATCCGGAGCCGGG
ACTGTCGGGCGTACACAAATCGCCCGCAGAAGCGCGGCCGTCTGGACCGATGGCTGTGTAGAAGTACTCG
CCGATAGTGGAAACCGACGCCCCAGCACTCGTCCGAGGGCAAAGGAATAGCACGTACTACGAGATTTCGA
TTCCACCGCCGCCTTCTATGAAAGGTTGGGCTTCGGAATCGTTTTCCGGGACGCCGGCTGGATGATCCTC
CAGCGCGGGGATCTCATGCTGGAGTTCTTCGCCCACCCCAACTTGTTTATTGCAGCTTATAATGGTTACA
AATAAAGCAATAGCATCACAAATTTCACAAATAAAGCATTTTTTTCACTGCATTCTAGTTGTGGTTTGTC
CAAACTCATCAATGTATCTTATCATGTCTGTATACCGTCGACCTCTAGCTAGAGCTTGGCGTAATCATGG
TCATAGCTGTTTCCTGTGTGAAATTGTTATCCGCTCACAATTCCACACAACATACGAGCCGGAAGCATAA
AGTGTAAAGCCTGGGGTGCCTAATGAGTGAGCTAACTCACATTAATTGCGTTGCGCTCACTGCCCGCTTT
CCAGTCGGGAAACCTGTCGTGCCAGCTGCATTAATGAATCGGCCAACGCGCGGGGAGAGGCGGTTTGCGT
ATTGGGCGCTCTTCCGCTTCCTCGCTCACTGACTCGCTGCGCTCGGTCGTTCGGCTGCGGCGAGCGGTAT
CAGCTCACTCAAAGGCGGTAATACGGTTATCCACAGAATCAGGGGATAACGCAGGAAAGAACATGTGAGC
AAAAGGCCAGCAAAAGGCCAGGAACCGTAAAAAGGCCGCGTTGCTGGCGTTTTTCCATAGGCTCCGCCCC
CCTGACGAGCATCACAAAAATCGACGCTCAAGTCAGAGGTGGCGAAACCCGACAGGACTATAAAGATACC
AGGCGTTTCCCCCTGGAAGCTCCCTCGTGCGCTCTCCTGTTCCGACCCTGCCGCTTACCGGATACCTGTC
CGCCTTTCTCCCTTCGGGAAGCGTGGCGCTTTCTCATAGCTCACGCTGTAGGTATCTCAGTTCGGTGTAG
GTCGTTCGCTCCAAGCTGGGCTGTGTGCACGAACCCCCCGTTCAGCCCGACCGCTGCGCCTTATCCGGTA
ACTATCGTCTTGAGTCCAACCCGGTAAGACACGACTTATCGCCACTGGCAGCAGCCACTGGTAACAGGAT
TAGCAGAGCGAGGTATGTAGGCGGTGCTACAGAGTTCTTGAAGTGGTGGCCTAACTACGGCTACACTAGA
AGAACAGTATTTGGTATCTGCGCTCTGCTGAAGCCAGTTACCTTCGGAAAAAGAGTTGGTAGCTCTTGAT
CCGGCAAACAAACCACCGCTGGTAGCGGTGGTTTTTTTGTTTGCAAGCAGCAGATTACGCGCAGAAAAAA
AGGATCTCAAGAAGATCCTTTGATCTTTTCTACGGGGTCTGACGCTCAGTGGAACGAAAACTCACGTTAA
GGGATTTTGGTCATGAGATTATCAAAAAGGATCTTCACCTAGATCCTTTTAAATTAAAAATGAAGTTTTA
AATCAATCTAAAGTATATATGAGTAAACTTGGTCTGACAGTTACCAATGCTTAATCAGTGAGGCACCTAT
CTCAGCGATCTGTCTATTTCGTTCATCCATAGTTGCCTGACTCCCCGTCGTGTAGATAACTACGATACGG
GAGGGCTTACCATCTGGCCCCAGTGCTGCAATGATACCGCGAGACCCACGCTCACCGGCTCCAGATTTAT
CAGCAATAAACCAGCCAGCCGGAAGGGCCGAGCGCAGAAGTGGTCCTGCAACTTTATCCGCCTCCATCCA
GTCTATTAATTGTTGCCGGGAAGCTAGAGTAAGTAGTTCGCCAGTTAATAGTTTGCGCAACGTTGTTGCC
ATTGCTACAGGCATCGTGGTGTCACGCTCGTCGTTTGGTATGGCTTCATTCAGCTCCGGTTCCCAACGAT
CAAGGCGAGTTACATGATCCCCCATGTTGTGCAAAAAAGCGGTTAGCTCCTTCGGTCCTCCGATCGTTGT
CAGAAGTAAGTTGGCCGCAGTGTTATCACTCATGGTTATGGCAGCACTGCATAATTCTCTTACTGTCATG
CCATCCGTAAGATGCTTTTCTGTGACTGGTGAGTACTCAACCAAGTCATTCTGAGAATAGTGTATGCGGC
GACCGAGTTGCTCTTGCCCGGCGTCAATACGGGATAATACCGCGCCACATAGCAGAACTTTAAAAGTGCT
CATCATTGGAAAACGTTCTTCGGGGCGAAAACTCTCAAGGATCTTACCGCTGTTGAGATCCAGTTCGATG
TAACCCACTCGTGCACCCAACTGATCTTCAGCATCTTTTACTTTCACCAGCGTTTCTGGGTGAGCAAAAA
CAGGAAGGCAAAATGCCGCAAAAAAGGGAATAAGGGCGACACGGAAATGTTGAATACTCATACTCTTCCT
TTTTCAATATTATTGAAGCATTTATCAGGGTTATTGTCTCATGAGCGGATACATATTTGAATGTATTTAG
AAAAATAAACAAATAGGGGTTCCGCGCACATTTCCCCGAAAAGTGCCACCTGACGTCGACGGATCGGGAG
ATCTCCCGATCCCCTATGGTGCACTCTCAGTACAATCTGCTCTGATGCCGCATAGTTAAGCCAGTATCTG
CTCCCTGCTTGTGTGTTGGAGGTCGCTGAGTAGTGCGCGAGCAAAATTTAAGCTACAACAAGGCAAGGCT
TGACCGACAATTGCATGAAGAATCTGCTTAGGGTTAGGCGTTTTGCGCTGCTTCGTACGGGCCAGATATA
CGCGTTGACATTGATTATTGACTAGTTATTAATAGTAATCAATTACGGGGTCATTAGTTCATAGCCCATA
TATGGAGTTCCGCGTTACATAACTTA
Features (pLannotate 1.2.2; 25 found; start..end, strand, type, name):
    291..494     +  promoter       CMV promoter: human cytomegalovirus (CMV) immediate early promoter
    496..515     +  promoter       PLtetO-1 promoter (fragment): modified phage lambda PL promoter with tet operator sites (Lutz and Bujard, 1997)
    517..536     +  promoter       PLtetO-1 promoter (fragment): modified phage lambda PL promoter with tet operator sites (Lutz and Bujard, 1997)
    544..577     +  promoter       TRE3GV promoter (fragment): 3rd-generation Tet-responsive promoter that can be activated by binding of Tet-On® 3G, optimized for retroviral and lentiviral vectors
    661..816     +  CDS            NCOA3 (fragment): NCOA3_HUMAN - Also known as AIB1, BHLHE42, RAC3, TRAM1. Experimental evidence at protein level: Swiss-Prot protein existence level 1. Nuclear receptor coactivator that directly binds nuclear receptors and stimulates the transcriptional activities in a hormone- dependent fashion. Plays a central role in creating a multisubunit coactivator complex, which probably acts via remodeling of chromatin. Involved in the coactivation of different nuclear receptors, such as for steroids (GR and ER), retinoids (RARs and RXRs), thyroid hormone (TRs), vitamin D3 (VDR) and prostanoids (PPARs). Displays histon
    832..975     +  CDS            ZNF473 (fragment): ZN473_HUMAN - Also known as KIAA1141, ZFP100. Experimental evidence at protein level: Swiss-Prot protein existence level 1. Involved in histone 3'-end pre-mRNA processing by associating with U7 snRNP and interacting with SLBP/pre-mRNA complex. Increases histone 3'-end pre-mRNA processing but has no effect on U7 snRNP levels, when overexpressed. Required for cell cycle progression from G1 to S phases. From Homo sapiens (Human).
    991..1125    +  CDS            FOXO6 (fragment): FOXO6_HUMAN - Experimental evidence at protein level: Swiss-Prot protein existence level 1. Transcriptional activator. From Homo sapiens (Human).
   1197..1464    +  CDS            FRB* (fragment): T2098L mutant of FKBP-rapamycin binding domain of human FRAP binds synthetic ligands such as AP21967
   1577..1801    +  polyA_signal   bGH poly(A) signal: bovine growth hormone polyadenylation signal
   1817..1840    +  polyA_signal   bGH poly(A) signal (fragment): bovine growth hormone polyadenylation signal
   1844..1865    +  promoter       SV40 promoter (fragment): SV40 enhancer and early promoter
   1886..2119    +  rep_origin     f1 ori (fragment) (sequence partly withheld): f1 bacteriophage origin of replication; arrow indicates direction of (+) strand synthesis
   2124..2171    +  protein_bind   FRT: FLP-mediated recombination occurs in the 8-bp core sequence TCTAGAAA (Turan and Bode, 2011). FLP recombinase from the Saccharomyces cerevisiae 2μ plasmid
   2179..3201    +  CDS            HygR: aminoglycoside phosphotransferase from E. coli; aph(4)-Ia; confers resistance to hygromycin
   3211..3336    +  CDS            ble (fragment): BLE_KLEPN - Experimental evidence at protein level: Swiss-Prot protein existence level 1. Binding protein with a strong affinity to the bleomycin family of antibiotics. Binds to CL990; an antimitotic-antibiotic compound. From Klebsiella pneumoniae.
   3331..3452    +  polyA_signal   SV40 poly(A) signal: SV40 polyadenylation signal
   3525..3541    -  protein_bind   lac operator: The lac repressor binds to the lac operator to inhibit transcription in E. coli. This inhibition can be relieved by adding lactose or isopropyl-β-D-thiogalactopyranoside (IPTG). lac repressor encoded by lacI
   3549..3579    -  promoter       lac promoter: promoter for the E. coli lac operon
   3594..3615    -  protein_bind   CAP binding site: CAP binding activates transcription in the presence of cAMP. E. coli catabolite activator protein
   3628..3720    -  CDS            lacI (fragment): lac repressor; lacI; The lac repressor binds to the lac operator to inhibit transcription in E. coli. This inhibition can be relieved by adding lactose or isopropyl-β-D-thiogalactopyranoside (IPTG).
   3903..4491    -  rep_origin     ori: high-copy-number ColE1/pMB1/pBR322/pUC origin of replication
   4662..5522    -  CDS            AmpR: β-lactamase; bla; confers resistance to ampicillin, carbenicillin, and related antibiotics
   5523..5627    -  promoter       AmpR promoter: bla
   5686..5738    -  misc_feature   bom (fragment): basis of mobility region from pBR322
   5888..290     +  enhancer       CMV enhancer (across the origin): human cytomegalovirus immediate early enhancer
