[The description below was written by a language model from this plasmid's Addgene catalogue record and pLannotate feature annotations shown in this document.]
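Description:
EW488 CMV-TO-NZF-(GGS)x8[G1W S3D S6T G7L S9L G11M G14N G17D G19V G22W]-FRB(T2098L) is a mammalian expression plasmid of about 6 kb built on a Flp-In backbone. It is propagated in E. coli at high copy from a ColE1/pUC-type origin under ampicillin selection (AmpR), and a partial f1 origin is also present. The backbone carries an FRT site placed directly upstream of a hygromycin resistance coding sequence followed by an SV40 poly(A) signal. This is the usual Flp-In arrangement, in which FLP-mediated recombination into a genomic FRT landing site positions the otherwise promoterless marker for expression. The catalogue entry lists puromycin as the mammalian selectable marker, but the annotated sequence shows HygR and no puromycin resistance gene, so the two sources disagree on this point.

The payload is a synthetic fusion protein driven by the CMV enhancer/promoter followed by two tet operator sites (CMV-TO), so that expression can be repressed in cells expressing TetR and released with tetracycline-class inducers. Transcription terminates at a bGH poly(A) signal. The open reading frame begins with NZF, a composite transcriptional activation domain that the annotation resolves into fragments of human NCOA3, ZNF473 and FOXO6. This is joined through an eight-repeat GGS linker carrying ten substitutions, described as a deimmunized linker, to the FRB rapamycin-binding domain of mTOR with the T2098L mutation, a variant that accommodates rapamycin analogs such as AP21967.

Such an activator-FRB fusion typically serves as one half of a chemically induced dimerization system, recruited to an FKBP-fused partner, although the record does not name that partner. The construct comes from work on machine-guided protein engineering balancing deimmunization with therapeutic function.
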