Addgene plasmid #236159: EW488 CMV-TO-NZF-(GGS)x8[G1W S3D S6T G7L S9L G11M G14N G17D G19V G22W]-FRB(T2098L)
Purpose: Express NZF transcriptional activation domain fused to a deimmunized linker and mTOR FRB rapamycin binding domain with the T098L mutation, under control of CMV promoter with two TetR binding sites
Depositing lab: Xiaojing Gao. Depositing organization: Stanford University. Publication: Machine-guided dual-objective protein engineering for deimmunization and therapeutic functions. Wolfsberg E, Paul JS, Tycko J, Chen B, Bassik MC, Bintu L, Alizadeh AA, Gao XJ. Cell Syst. 2025 Jul 16;16(7):101299. doi: 10.1016/j.cels.2025.101299. Epub 2025 Jun 3. PubMed 40466641.
Backbone
  Vector backbone: FLP-IN
  Vector type: Mammalian Expression
  Selectable markers: Puromycin
Growth in bacteria
  Bacterial resistance: Ampicillin, 100 μg/mL
  Growth temperature: 37°C
  Growth strain: DH5alpha
  Copy number: High Copy
Gene/Insert
  Gene/Insert name: NZF-deImmunLink-FRB
  Species: Synthetic
  Mutation: T2098L in FRB
  Promoter: CMV promoter with two TetR binding sites
  Cloning method: Gibson Cloning
Terms and licenses: Academic/Nonprofit Terms; Industry Terms: Not Available to Industry
Depositor comments: See https://benchling.com/s/seq-LXY5orq1UtXfAZjE621S?m=slm-oCFQ4GjTAEj2xsYoHrpZfor annotated sequence. Please visit https://doi.org/10.1101/2025.02.24.639918 for bioRxiv preprint.
How to cite: EW488 CMV-TO-NZF-(GGS)x8[G1W S3D S6T G7L S9L G11M G14N G17D G19V G22W]-FRB(T2098L) was a gift from Xiaojing Gao (Addgene plasmid # 236159 ; http://n2t.net/addgene:236159 ; RRID:Addgene_236159)
